>Addgene plasmid #179845 | AAVS1-Puro XLone-CCND2 | addgene full sequence | sequence record 354923 | Addgene NGS Result
CCCTTTAGTGAGGGTTAATTCTGAGCTTGGCGTAATCATGGTCATAGCTGTTTCCTGTGTGAAATTGTTA
TCCGCTCACAATTCCACACAACATACGAGCCGGAAGCATAAAGTGTAAAGCCTGGGGTGCCTAATGAGTG
AGCTAACTCACATTAATTGCGTTGCGCTCACTGCCCGCTTTCCAGTCGGGAAACCTGTCGTGCCAGCTGC
ATTAATGAATCGGCCAACGCGCGGGGAGAGGCGGTTTGCGTATTGGGCGCTCTTCCGCTTCCTCGCTCAC
TGACTCGCTGCGCTCGGTCGTTCGGCTGCGGCGAGCGGTATCAGCTCACTCAAAGGCGGTAATACGGTTA
TCCACAGAATCAGGGGATAACGCAGGAAAGAACATGTGAGCAAAAGGCCAGCAAAAGGCCAGGAACCGTA
AAAAGGCCGCGTTGCTGGCGTTTTTCCATAGGCTCCGCCCCCCTGACGAGCATCACAAAAATCGACGCTC
AAGTCAGAGGTGGCGAAACCCGACAGGACTATAAAGATACCAGGCGTTTCCCCCTGGAAGCTCCCTCGTG
CGCTCTCCTGTTCCGACCCTGCCGCTTACCGGATACCTGTCCGCCTTTCTCCCTTCGGGAAGCGTGGCGC
TTTCTCATAGCTCACGCTGTAGGTATCTCAGTTCGGTGTAGGTCGTTCGCTCCAAGCTGGGCTGTGTGCA
CGAACCCCCCGTTCAGCCCGACCGCTGCGCCTTATCCGGTAACTATCGTCTTGAGTCCAACCCGGTAAGA
CACGACTTATCGCCACTGGCAGCAGCCACTGGTAACAGGATTAGCAGAGCGAGGTATGTAGGCGGTGCTA
CAGAGTTCTTGAAGTGGTGGCCTAACTACGGCTACACTAGAAGAACAGTATTTGGTATCTGCGCTCTGCT
GAAGCCAGTTACCTTCGGAAAAAGAGTTGGTAGCTCTTGATCCGGCAAACAAACCACCGCTGGTAGCGGT
GGTTTTTTTGTTTGCAAGCAGCAGATTACGCGCAGAAAAAAAGGATCTCAAGAAGATCCTTTGATCTTTT
CTACGGGGTCTGACGCTCAGTGGAACGAAAACTCACGTTAAGGGATTTTGGTCATGAGACAATAACCCTG
ATAAATGCTTCAATAATATTGAAAAAGGAAGAGTATGAGTATTCAACATTTCCGTGTCGCCCTTATTCCC
TTTTTTGCGGCATTTTGCCTTCCTGTTTTTGCTCACCCAGAAACGCTGGTGAAAGTAAAAGATGCTGAAG
ATCAGTTGGGTGCACGAGTGGGTTACATCGAACTGGATCTCAACAGCGGTAAGATCCTTGAGAGTTTTCG
CCCCGAAGAACGTTTTCCAATGATGAGCACTTTTAAAGTTCTGCTATGTGGCGCGGTATTATCCCGTATT
GACGCCGGGCAAGAGCAACTCGGTCGCCGCATACACTATTCTCAGAATGACTTGGTTGAGTATTCACCAG
TCACAGAAAAGCATCTTACGGATGGCATGACAGTAAGAGAATTATGCAGTGCTGCCATAACCATGAGTGA
TAACACTGCGGCCAACTTACTTCTGACAACGATCGGAGGACCGAAGGAGCTAACCGCTTTTTTGCACAAC
ATGGGGGATCATGTAACTCGCCTTGATCGTTGGGAACCGGAGCTGAATGAAGCCATACCAAACGACGAGC
GTGACACCACGATGCCTGTAGCAATGGCAACAACGTTGCGCAAACTATTAACTGGCGAACTACTTACTCT
AGCTTCCCGGCAACAATTAATAGACTGGATGGAGGCGGATAAAGTTGCAGGACCACTTCTGCGCTCGGCC
CTTCCGGCTGGCTGGTTTATTGCTGATAAATCTGGAGCCGGTGAGCGTGGGTCTCGCGGTATCATTGCAG
CACTGGGGCCAGATGGTAAGCCCTCCCGTATCGTAGTTATCTACACGACGGGGAGTCAGGCAACTATGGA
TGAACGAAATAGACAGATCGCTGAGATAGGTGCCTCACTGATTAAGCATTGGTAACTGTCAGACCAAGTT
TACTCATATATACTTTAGATTGATTTAAAACTTCATTTTTAATTTAAAAGGATCTAGGTGAAGATCCTTT
TTGATAATCTCATGAGCGGATACATATTTGAATGTATTTAGAAAAATAAACAAATAGGGGTTCCGCGCAC
ATTTCCCCGAAAAGTGCCACCTGATGCGGTGTGAAATACCGCACAGATGCGTAAGGAGAAAATACCGCAT
CAGGAAATTGTAAGCGTTAATAATTCAGAAGAACTCGTCAAGAAGGCGATAGAAGGCGATGCGCTGCGAA
TCGGGAGCGGCGATACCGTAAAGCACGAGGAAGCGGTCAGCCCATTCGCCGCCAAGCTCTTCAGCAATAT
CACGGGTAGCCAACGCTATGTCCTGATAGCGGTCCGCCACACCCAGCCGGCCACAGTCGATGAATCCAGA
AAAGCGGCCATTTTCCACCATGATATTCGGCAAGCAGGCATCGCCATGCATGGGTCACGACGAGATCCTC
GCCGTCGGGCATGCTCGCCTTGAGCCTGGCGAACAGTTCGGCTGGCGCGAGCCCCTGATGCTCTTCGTCC
AGATCATCCTGATCGACAAGACCGGCTTCCATCCGAGTACGTGCTCGCTCGATGCGATGTTTCGCTTGGT
GGTCGAATGGGCAGGTAGCCGGATCAAGCGTATGCAGCCGCCGCATTGCATCAGCCATGATGGATACTTT
CTCGGCAGGAGCAAGGTGAGATGACAGGAGATCCTGCCCCGGCACTTCGCCCAATAGCAGCCAGTCCCTT
CCCGCTTCAGTGACAACGTCGAGCACAGCTGCGCAAGGAACGCCCGTCGTGGCCAGCCACGATAGCCGCG
CTGCCTCGTCTTGCAGTTCATTCAGGGCACCGGACAGGTCGGTCTTGACAAAAAGAACCGGGCGCCCCTG
CGCTGACAGCCGGAACACGGCGGCATCAGAGCAGCCGATTGTCTGTTGTGCCCAGTCATAGCCGAATAGC
CTCTCCACCCAAGCGGCCGGAGAACCTGCGTGCAATCCATCTTGTTCAATCATGCGAAACGATCCTCATC
CTGTCTCTTGATCAGAGCTTGATCCCCTGCGCCATCAGATCCTTGGCGGCAAGAAAGCCATCCAGTTTAC
TTTGCAGGGCTTCCCAACCTTACCAGAGGGCGCCCCAGCTGGCAATTCCGGTTCGCTTGCTGTCCATAAA
ACCGCCCAGTCTAGCTATCGCCATGTAAGCCCACTGCAAGCTACCTGCTTTCTCTTTGCGCTTGCGTTTT
CCCTTGTCCAGATAGCCCAGTAGCTGACATTCATCCGGGGTCAGCACCGTTTCTGCGGACTGGCTTTCTA
CGTGAAAAGGATCTAGGTGAAGATCCTTTTTGATAATCTCATGCCTGACATTTATATTCCCCAGAACATC
AGGTTAATGGCGTTTTTGATGTCATTTTCGCGGTGGCTGAGATCAGCCACTTCTTCCCCGATAACGGAGA
CCGGCACACTGGCCATATCGGTGGTCATCATGCGCCAGCTTTCATCCCCGATATGCACCACCGGGTAAAG
TTCACGGGAGACTTTATCTGACAGCAGACGTGCACTGGCCAGGGGGATCACCATCCGTCGCCCCGGCGTG
TCAATAATATCACTCTGTACATCCACAAACAGACGATAACGGCTCTCTCTTTTATAGGTGTAAACCTTAA
ACTGCCGTACGTATAGGCTGCGCAACTGTTGGGAAGGGCGATCGGTGCGGGCCTCTTCGCTATTACGCCA
GCTGGCGAAAGGGGGATGTGCTGCAAGGCGATTAAGTTGGGTAACGCCAGGGTTTTCCCAGTCACGACGT
TGTAAAACGACGGCCAGTGAATTGTAATACGACTCACTATAGGGCGAATTGAATTTAGCGGCCGCGAATT
CGCCCTTAGAGCAGAGCCAGGAACCCCTGTAGGGAAGGGGCAGGAGAGCCAGGGGCATGAGATGGTGGAC
GAGGAAGGGGGACAGGGAAGCCTGAGCGCCTCTCCTGGGCTTGCCAAGGACTCAAACCCAGAAGCCCAGA
GCAGGGCCTTAGGGAAGCGGGACCCTGCTCTGGGCGGAGGAATATGTCCCAGATAGCACTGGGGACTCTT
TAAGGAAAGAAGGATGGAGAAAGAGAAAGGGAGTAGAGGCGGCCACGACCTGGTGAACACCTAGGACGCA
CCATTCTCACAAAGGGAGTTTTCCACACGGACACCCCCCTCCTCACCACAGCCCTGCCAGGACGGGGCTG
GCTACTGGCCTTATCTCACAGGTAAAACTGACGCACGGAGGAACAATATAAATTGGGGACTAGAAAGGTG
AAGAGCCAAAGTTAGAACTCAGGACCAACTTATTCTGATTTTGTTTTTCCAAACTGCTTCTCCTCTTGGG
AAGTGTAAGGAAGCTGCAGCACCAGGATCAGTGAAACGCACCAGACAGCCGCGTCAGAGCAGCTCAGGTT
CTGGGAGAGGGTAGCGCAGGGTGGCCACTGAGAACCGGGCAGGTCACGCATCCCCCCCTTCCCTCCCACC
CCCTGCCAAGCTCTCCCTCCCAGGATCCTCTCTGGCTCCATCGTAAGCAAACCTTAGAGGTTCTGGCAAG
GAGAGAGATGGCTCCAGGAAATGGGGGTGTGTCACCAGATAAGGAATCTGCCTAACAGGAGGTGGGGGTT
AGACCCAATATCAGGAGACTAGGAAGGAGGAGGCCTAAGGATGGGGCTTTTCTGTCACCAATCCTGTCCC
TAGTAAAGCTTAGTACTGTCGATCCGCTGGCACGACAGGTTTCCCGACTGGAAAGCGGGCAGTGAGCGCA
ACGCAATTAATGTGAGTTAGCTCACTCATTAGGCACCCCAGGCTTTACACTTTATGCTTCCGGCTCGTAT
GTTGTGTGGAATTGTGAGCGGATAACAATTTCACACAGGAAACAGCTATGACCATGATTACGCCAAGCTT
GGGCTGCAGGTCGAGGGATCTCCATAAGAGAAGAGGGACAGCTATGACTGGGAGTAGTCAGGAGAGGAGG
AAAAATCTGGCTAGTAAAACATGTAAGGAAAATTTTAGGGATGTTAAAGAAAAAAATAACACAAAACAAA
ATATAAAAAAAATCTAACCTCAAGTCAAGGCTTTTCTATGGAATAAGGAATGGACAGCAGGGGGCTGTTT
CATATACTGATGACCTCTTTATAGCCAACCTTTGTTCATGGCAGCCAGCATATGGGCATATGTTGCCAAA
CTCTAAACCAAATACTCATTCTGATGTTTTAAATGATTTGCCCTCCCATATGTCCTTCCGAGTGAGAGAC
ACAAAAAATTCCAACACACTATTGCAATGAAAATAAATTTCCTTTATTAGCCAGAAGTCAGATGCTCAAG
GGGCTTCATGATGTCCCCATAATTTTTGGCAGAGGGAAAAAGATCTCAGTGGTATTTGTGAGCCAGGGCA
TTGGCCACACCAGCCACCACCTTCTGATAGGCAGCCTGCACCTGAGGAGTGAATTCACGCGCCTGGTTAC
CTACAAAATCAGAAGGACAGGGAAGGGAGCAGTGGTTCACGCCTGTAATCCCAGCAATTTGGGAGGCCAA
GGTGGGTAGATCACCTGAGATTAGGAGTTGGAGACCAGCCTGGCCAATATGGTGAAACCCCGTCTCTACC
AAAAAAACAAAAATTAGCTGAGCCTGGTCATGCATGCCTGGAATCCCAACAACTCGGGAGGCTGAGGCAG
GAGAATCGCTTGAACCCAGGAGGCGGAGATTGCAGTGAGCCAAGATTGTGCCACTGCACTCCAGCTTGGT
TCCCAATAGACCCCGCAGGCCCTACAGGTTGTCTTCCCAACTTGCCCCTTGCTCCATACCACCCCCCTCC
ACCCCATAATATTATAGAAGGACACCTAGTCAGACAAAATGATGCAACTTAATTTTATTAGGACAAGGCT
GGTGGGCACTGGAGTGGCAACTTCCAGGGCCAGGAGAGGCACTGGGGAGGGGTCACAGGGATGCCACCCG
TAGATCTCTCGAGCAGCGCTCGGTATCGATGCGGGGAGGCGGCCCAAAGGGAGATCCGACTCGTCTGAGG
GCGAAGGCGAAGACGCGGAAGAGGCCGCAGAGCCGGCAGCAGGCCGCGGGAAGGAAGGTCCGCTGGATTG
AGGGCCGAAGGGACGTAGCAGAAGGACGTCCCGCGCAGAATCCAGGTGGCAACATAGGCGAGCAGCCAAG
GAAAGGACGATGATTTCCCCGACAACACCACGGAATTGTCAGTGCCCAACAGCCGAGCCCCTGTCCAGCA
GCGGGCAAGGCAGGCGGCGATGAGTTCCGCCGTGGCAATAGGGAGGGGGAAAGCGAAAGTCCCGGAAAGG
AGCTGACAGGTGGTGGCAATGCCCCAACCAGTGGGGGTTGCGTCAGCAAACACAGTGCACACCACGCCAC
GTTGCCTGACAACGGGCCACAACTCCTCATAAAGAGACAGCAACCAGGATTTATACAAGGAGGAGAAAAT
GAAAGCCATACGGGAAGCAATAGCATGATACAAAGGCATTAAAGCAGCGTATCCACATAGCGTAAAAGGA
GCAACATAGTTAAGAATACCAGTCAATCTTTCACAAATTTTGTAATCCAGAGGTTGATTATCGATAAGCT
TGATATCGAATTCACGCGTTTACCCGGGGAGCATGTCAAGGTCAAAATCGTCAAGAGCGTCAGCAGGCAG
CATATCAAGGTCAAAGTCGTCAAGGGCATCGGCTGGGAGCATGTCTAAGTCAAAATCGTCAAGGGCGTCG
GTCGGCCCGCCGCTTTCGCACTTTAGCTGTTTCTCCAGGCCACATATGATTAGTTCCAGGCCGAAAAGGA
AGGCAGGTTCGGCTCCCTGCCGGTCGAACAGCTCAATTGCTTGTTTCAGAAGTGGGGGCATAGAATCGGT
GGTAGGTGTCTCTCTTTCCTCTTTTGCTACTTGATGCTCCTGTTCCTCCAATACGCAGCCCAGTGTAAAG
TGGCCCACGGCGGACAGAGCGTACAGTGCGTTCTCCAGGGAGAAGCCTTGCTGACACAGGAACGCGAGCT
GATTTTCCAGGGTTTCGTACTGTTTCTCTGTTGGGCGGGTGCCGAGATGCACTTTAGCCCCGTCGCGATG
TGAGAGGAGAGCACAGCGGTATGACTTGGCGTTGTTCCGCAGAAAGTCTTGCCATGACTCGCCTTCCAGG
GGGCAGGAGTGGGTATGATGCCTGTCCAGCATCTCGATTGGCAGGGCATCGAGCAGGGCCCGCTTGTTCT
TCACGTGCCAGTACAGGGTAGGCTGCTCAACTCCCAGCTTTTGAGCGAGTTTCCTTGTCGTCAGGCCTTC
GATACCGACTCCATTGAGTAATTCCAGAGCAGAGTTTATGACTTTGCTCTTGTCCAGTCTAGACATCTTA
TCGTCATCGTCTTTGTAATCCATGGTGGCGGATCCCGCGTCACGACACCTGTGTTCTGGCGGCAAACCCG
TTGCGAAAAAGAACGTTCACGGCGACTACTGCACTTATATACGGTTCTCCCCCACCCTCGGGAAAAAGGC
GGAGCCAGTACACGACATCACTTTCCCAGTTTACCCCGCGCCACCTTCTCTAGGCACCGGTTCAATTGCC
GACCCCTCCCCCCAACTTCTCGGGGACTGTGGGCGATGTGCGCTCTGCCCACTGACGGGCACCGGAGCCA
CTCGAGTGGAATTATCACCTCGAGTTTACTCCCTATCAGTGATAGAGAACGTATGAAGAGTTTACTCCCT
ATCAGTGATAGAGAACGTATGCAGACTTTACTCCCTATCAGTGATAGAGAACGTATAAGGAGTTTACTCC
CTATCAGTGATAGAGAACGTATGACCAGTTTACTCCCTATCAGTGATAGAGAACGTATCTACAGTTTACT
CCCTATCAGTGATAGAGAACGTATATCCAGTTTACTCCCTATCAGTGATAGAGAACGTATAAGCTTTGCT
TATGTAAACCAGGGCGCCTATAAAAGAGTGCTGATTTTTTGAGTAAACTTCAATTCCACAACACTTTTGT
CTTATACCAACTTTCCGTACCACTTCCTACCCTCGTAAAGGTACCGCCACCATGGAGCTGCTGTGCCACG
AGGTGGACCCGGTCCGCAGGGCCGTGCGGGACCGCAACCTGCTCCGAGACGACCGCGTCCTGCAGAACCT
GCTCACCATCGAGGAGCGCTACCTTCCGCAGTGCTCCTACTTCAAGTGCGTGCAGAAGGACATCCAACCC
TACATGCGCAGAATGGTGGCCACCTGGATGCTGGAGGTCTGTGAGGAACAGAAGTGCGAAGAAGAGGTCT
TCCCTCTGGCCATGAATTACCTGGACCGTTTCTTGGCTGGGGTCCCGACTCCGAAGTCCCATCTGCAACT
CCTGGGTGCTGTCTGCATGTTCCTGGCCTCCAAACTCAAAGAGACCAGCCCGCTGACCGCGGAGAAGCTG
TGCATTTACACCGACAACTCCATCAAGCCTCAGGAGCTGCTGGAGTGGGAACTGGTGGTGCTGGGGAAGT
TGAAGTGGAACCTGGCAGCTGTCACTCCTCATGACTTCATTGAGCACATCTTGCGCAAGCTGCCCCAGCA
GCGGGAGAAGCTGTCTCTGATCCGCAAGCATGCTCAGACCTTCATTGCTCTGTGTGCCACGGACTTTAAG
TTTGCCATGTACCCACCGTCGATGATCGCAACTGGAAGTGTGGGAGCAGCCATCTGTGGGCTCCAGCAGG
ATGAGGAAGTGAGCTCGCTCACTTGTGATGCCCTGACTGAGCTGCTGGCTAAGATCACCAACACAGACGT
GGATTGTCTCAAAGCTTGCCAGGAGCAGATTGAGGCGGTGCTCCTCAATAGCCTGCAGCAGTACCGTCAG
GACCAACGTGACGGATCCAAGTCGGAGGATGAACTGGACCAAGCCAGCACCCCTACAGACGTGCGGGATA
TCGACCTGTGAACTAGTAGACCACCTCCCCTGCGAGCTAAGCTGGACAGCCAATGACGGGTAAGAGAGTG
ACATTTTTCACTAACCTAAGACAGGAGGGCCGTCAGAGCTACTGCCTAATCCAAAGACGGGTAAAAGTGA
TAAAAATGTATCACTCCAACCTAAGACAGGCGCAGCTTCCGAGGGATTTGAGATCCAGACATGATAAGAT
ACATTGATGAGTTTGGACAAACCAAAACTAGAATGCAGTGAAAAAAATGCCTTATTTGTGAAATTTGTGA
TGCTATTGCCTTATTTGTAACCATTATAAGCTGCAATAAACAAGTTCTAGTCAATAATCAATGTCGAGAC
CCATAGAGCCCACCGCATCCCCAGCATGCCTGCTATTGTCTTCCCAATCCTCCCCCTTGCTGTCCTGCCC
CACCCCACCCCCCAGAATAGAATGACACCTACTCAGACAATGCGATGCAATTTCCTCATTTTATTAGGAA
AGGACAGTGGGAGTGGCACCTTCCAGGGTCAAGGAAGGCACGGGGGAGGGGCAAACAACAGATGGCTGGC
AACTAGAAGGCACAGTCGAGGCTGATCAGCGGGTTTAAACGGGCCCTCTAGATCAGGCACCGGGCTTGCG
GGTCATGCACCAGGTGCGCGGTCCTTCGGGCACCTCGACGTCGGCGGTGACGGTGAAGCCGAGCCGCTCG
TAGAAGGGGAGGTTGCGGGGCGCGGAGGTCTCCAGGAAGGCGGGCACCCCGGCGCGCTCGGCCGCCTCCA
CTCCGGGGAGCACGACGGCGCTGCCCAGACCCTTGCCCTGGTGGTCGGGCGAGACGCCGACGGTGGCCAG
GAACCACGCGGGCTCCTTGGGCCGGTGCGGCGCCAGGAGGCCTTCCATCTGTTGCTGCGCGGCCAGCCGG
GAACCGCTCAACTCGGCCATGCGCGGGCCGATCTCGGCGAACACCGCCCCCGCTTCGACGCTCTCCGGCG
TGGTCCAGACCGCCACCGCGGCGCCGTCGTCCGCGACCCACACCTTGCCGATGTCGAGCCCGACGCGCGT
GAGGAAGAGTTCTTGCAGCTCGGTGACCCGCTCGATGTGGCGGTCCGGATCGACGGTGTGGCGCGTGGCG
GGGTAGTCGGCGAACGCGGCGGCGAGGGTGCGTACGGCCCTGGGGACGTCGTCGCGGGTGGCGAGGCGCA
CCGTGGGCTTGTACTCGGTCATCTCGAGCCTAGGGCCGGGATTCTCCTCCACGTCACCGCATGTTAGAAG
ACTTCCTCTGCCCTCTCCGCTGCCAGATCTCTCGAGGCCCTGTGGGAGGAAGAGAAGAGGTCAGAAGCTT
GCCCCACTGTGGGGTGGAGGGGACAGATAAAAGTACCCAGAACCAGAGCCACATTAACCGGCCCTGGGAA
TATAAGGTGGTCCCAGCTCGGGGACACAGGATCCCTGGAGGCAGCAAACATGCTGTCCTGAAGTGGACAT
AGGGGCCCGGGTTGGAGGAAGAAGACTAGCTGAGCTCTCGGACCCCTGGAAGATGCCATGACAGGGGGCT
GGAAGAGCTAGCACAGACTAGAGAGGTAAGGGGGGTAGGGGAGCTGCCCAAATGAAAGGAGTGAGAGGTG
ACCCGAATCCACAGGAGAACGGGGTGTCCAGGCAAAGAAAGCAAGAGGATGGAGAGGTGGCTAAAGCCAG
GGAGACGGGGTACTTTGGGGTTGTCCAGAAAAACGGTGATGATGCAGGCCTACAAGAAGGGGAGGCGGGA
CGCAAGGGAGACATCCGTCGGAGAAGGCCATCCTAAGAAACGAGAGATGGCACAGGCCCCAGAAGGAGAA
GGAAAAGGGAACCCAGCGAGTGAAGACGGCATGGGGTTGGGTGAGGGAGGAGAGATGCCCGGAGAGGACC
CAGACACGGGGAGGATCCGCTCAGAGGACATCACGTGGTGCAGCGCCGAGAAGGAAGTGCTCCGGAAAGA
GCATCCTTGGGCAGCAACACAGCAGAGAGCAAGGGGAAGAGGGAGTGGAGGAAGACGGAACCTGAAGGAG
GCGGCAGGGAAGGATCTGGGCCAGCCGTAGAGGTGACCCAGGCCACAAGCTGCAGACAGAAAGCGGCACA
GGCCCAGGGGAGAGAATGCTGGTCAGAGAAAGCAAAGGGCGAATTCGTTTAAACCTGCAGGACTAGCTAG
T
Features (pLannotate 1.2.2; 35 found; start..end, strand, type, name):
      2..20      -  promoter       T3 promoter: promoter for bacteriophage T3 RNA polymerase
     63..85      -  protein_bind   lac operator (fragment): The lac repressor binds to the lac operator to inhibit transcription in E. coli. This inhibition can be relieved by adding lactose or isopropyl-β-D-thiogalactopyranoside (IPTG). lac repressor encoded by lacI
     89..119     -  promoter       lac promoter: promoter for the E. coli lac operon
    134..155     -  protein_bind   CAP binding site: CAP binding activates transcription in the presence of cAMP. E. coli catabolite activator protein
    168..260     -  CDS            lacI (fragment): lac repressor; lacI; The lac repressor binds to the lac operator to inhibit transcription in E. coli. This inhibition can be relieved by adding lactose or isopropyl-β-D-thiogalactopyranoside (IPTG).
    443..1031    -  rep_origin     ori: high-copy-number ColE1/pMB1/pBR322/pUC origin of replication
   1102..1154    +  promoter       AmpR promoter (fragment): bla
   1155..2015    +  CDS            AmpR: β-lactamase; bla; confers resistance to ampicillin, carbenicillin, and related antibiotics
   2108..2167    -  promoter       AmpR promoter (fragment): bla
   2194..2244    +  misc_feature   bom (fragment): basis of mobility region from pBR322
   2265..3063    -  CDS            NeoR/KanR (fragment): aminoglycoside phosphotransferase from Tn5; aph(3')-II (or nptII); confers resistance to neomycin, kanamycin, and G418 (Geneticin®)
   3095..3364    -  CDS            tnpA (fragment): TN5P_ECOLX - Also known as tnp. Experimental evidence at protein level: Swiss-Prot protein existence level 1. Mediates transposition of transposon Tn5 by a 'cut and paste' mechanism. First, the monomeric transposase binds the 19 bp inverted DNA repeats flanking the transposon. Then, dimerization of the DNA- bound transposase creates a synaptic DNA complex. After nicking of the first DNA strand, excision of the transposon proceeds through a series of intermediates. The transposase then mediates the insertion of the transposon at a new site by strand transfer. The activity of the wild- type tran
   3412..3715    -  CDS            ccdB (fragment): CcdB, a bacterial toxin that poisons DNA gyrase; ccdB; Plasmids containing the ccdB gene cannot be propagated in standard E. coli strains.
   3725..3872    -  CDS            lacZα (fragment): LacZα fragment of β-galactosidase; lacZ fragment
   3875..3893    +  promoter       T7 promoter: promoter for bacteriophage T7 RNA polymerase
   3928..4764    -  misc_feature   HA-R: right homology arm from the adeno-associated virus integration site (AAVS1) within intron 1 of the human PPP1R12C gene
   4786..4825    +  CDS            lacI (fragment): lac repressor; lacI; The lac repressor binds to the lac operator to inhibit transcription in E. coli. This inhibition can be relieved by adding lactose or isopropyl-β-D-thiogalactopyranoside (IPTG).
   4838..4859    +  protein_bind   CAP binding site: CAP binding activates transcription in the presence of cAMP. E. coli catabolite activator protein
   4874..4904    +  promoter       lac promoter: promoter for the E. coli lac operon
   4908..4930    +  protein_bind   lac operator (fragment): The lac repressor binds to the lac operator to inhibit transcription in E. coli. This inhibition can be relieved by adding lactose or isopropyl-β-D-thiogalactopyranoside (IPTG). lac repressor encoded by lacI
   5313..5368    -  polyA_signal   β-globin poly(A) signal: rabbit β-globin polyadenylation signal (Gil and Proudfoot, 1987)
   5439..5519    -  CDS            HBB (fragment): HBB_PONPY - Experimental evidence at transcript level: Swiss-Prot protein existence level 2. Involved in oxygen transport from the lung to the various peripheral tissues. From Pongo pygmaeus (Bornean orangutan).
   5543..6019    -  polyA_signal   hGH poly(A) signal: human growth hormone polyadenylation signal
   6051..6639    -  misc_feature   WPRE: woodchuck hepatitis virus posttranscriptional regulatory element
   6639..6663    -  misc_feature   MCS (fragment): pBluescript multiple cloning site
   6670..7416    -  CDS            Tet-On® 3G: modified rtTA protein that binds tightly to promoters containing the tet operator in the presence of doxycycline
   7469..7680    -  promoter       EF-1α core promoter: core promoter for human elongation factor EF-1α
   7722..8089    +  promoter       TRE3GS promoter: 3rd-generation Tet-responsive promoter that can be activated by binding of Tet-On® 3G, modified to eliminate binding sites for endogenous mammalian transcription factors
   8102..8968    +  CDS            CCND2: CCND2_HUMAN - Experimental evidence at protein level: Swiss-Prot protein existence level 1. Regulatory component of the cyclin D2-CDK4 (DC) complex that phosphorylates and inhibits members of the retinoblastoma (RB) protein family including RB1 and regulates the cell-cycle during G(1)/S transition. Phosphorylation of RB1 allows dissociation of the transcription factor E2F from the RB/E2F complex and the subsequent transcription of E2F target genes which are responsible for the progression through the G(1) phase. Hypophosphorylates RB1 in early G(1) phase. Cyclin D-CDK4 complexes are major inte
   9152..9286    -  polyA_signal   SV40 poly(A) signal: SV40 polyadenylation signal
   9287..9305    -  enhancer       CMV enhancer (fragment): human cytomegalovirus immediate early enhancer
   9311..9535    -  polyA_signal   bGH poly(A) signal: bovine growth hormone polyadenylation signal
   9573..10172   -  CDS            PuroR: puromycin N-acetyltransferase; pac from Streptomyces alboniger; confers resistance to puromycin
  10259..10284   -  misc_feature   SA: splice acceptor site
  10291..11094   -  misc_feature   HA-L: left homology arm from the adeno-associated virus integration site (AAVS1) within intron 1 of the human PPP1R12C gene
