[The description below was written by a language model from this plasmid's Addgene catalogue record and pLannotate feature annotations shown in this document.]
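Description:
AAVS1-Puro XLone-CCND2 is a homology-directed repair donor plasmid for placing a doxycycline-inducible human cyclin D2 (CCND2) cassette into the AAVS1 safe-harbour locus, which lies in intron 1 of PPP1R12C in human cells. It is built on an existing AAVS1-Puro XLone backbone and totals about 11.1 kb. In E. coli it is maintained through a high-copy ColE1/pUC-type origin with ampicillin resistance. The feature table also picks up backbone remnants with no evident role in the design, including fragments of NeoR/KanR, Tn5 transposase, ccdB and lacZα, along with T3/T7 and lac promoter elements.

The payload sits between the left and right AAVS1 homology arms, which direct integration when the locus is cut by a nuclease; the catalogue lists CRISPR and TALEN as vector types, but no nuclease is encoded on this plasmid. Next to the left arm, a splice acceptor precedes a promoterless puromycin N-acetyltransferase gene with a bGH poly(A). In this gene-trap arrangement, puromycin resistance should depend on splicing from the endogenous PPP1R12C transcript, which favours recovery of correctly targeted clones.

The XLone module is an all-in-one Tet-On system with two divergent units. An EF-1α core promoter drives the Tet-On 3G transactivator, followed by WPRE and hGH poly(A) elements. In the opposite direction, the TRE3GS promoter drives the 867 bp CCND2 coding sequence, cloned between KpnI and SpeI sites. Doxycycline lets the transactivator bind TRE3GS and switch on CCND2, the regulatory partner of CDK4 that promotes G1/S progression. The associated publication concerns human iPSC-derived cardiomyocytes engrafted in mice. The catalogue also tags the vector type as luciferase, but no luciferase feature is annotated.
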