Addgene plasmid #179845: AAVS1-Puro XLone-CCND2
Purpose: donor plasmid for inducible expression of CCND2 in human cells
Depositing lab: Xiaoping Bao. Depositing organization: Purdue University. Publication: Optogenetic Control of Engrafted Human Induced Pluripotent Stem Cell-Derived Cardiomyocytes in Live Mice: A Proof-of-Concept Study. Joshi J, Xu B, Rubart M, Chang Y, Bao X, Chaliki HP, Scott LR, Zhu W. Cells. 2022 Mar 10;11(6). pii: cells11060951. doi: 10.3390/cells11060951. PubMed 35326403.
Backbone
  Vector backbone: Addgene #136935
  Backbone size w/o insert (bp): 10262
  Total vector size (bp): 11132
  Vector type: Mammalian Expression, CRISPR, TALEN, Luciferase ; Donor plasmid
  Selectable markers: Puromycin
Growth in bacteria
  Bacterial resistance: Ampicillin, 100 μg/mL
  Growth temperature: 37°C
  Growth strain: NEB Stable
  Copy number: High Copy
Gene/Insert
  Gene/Insert name: CCND2 (alt names: KIAK0002; MPPH3)
  Species: H. sapiens (human)
  Insert size (bp): 867
  Entrez Gene: CCND2 (a.k.a. KIAK0002, MPPH3)
  Promoter: TRE3GS
  Cloning method: Restriction Enzyme; 5′ cloning site KpnI (not destroyed); 3′ cloning site SpeI (not destroyed)
  Sequencing primers: 5′ None; 3′ None
Terms and licenses: Academic/Nonprofit Terms; Industry Terms: Not Available to Industry
How to cite: AAVS1-Puro XLone-CCND2 was a gift from Xiaoping Bao (Addgene plasmid # 179845 ; http://n2t.net/addgene:179845 ; RRID:Addgene_179845)
